>Addgene plasmid #209759 | pCDH-kz-CD20-Puro | addgene full sequence | sequence record 414088 | Addgene NGS Result
ACGCGTGTAGTCTTATGCAATACTCTTGTAGTCTTGCAACATGGTAACGATGAGTTAGCAACATGCCTTA
CAAGGAGAGAAAAAGCACCGTGCATGCCGATTGGTGGAAGTAAGGTGGTACGATCGTGCCTTATTAGGAA
GGCAACAGACGGGTCTGACATGGATTGGACGAACCACTGAATTGCCGCATTGCAGAGATATTGTATTTAA
GTGCCTAGCTCGATACATAAACGGGTCTCTCTGGTTAGACCAGATCTGAGCCTGGGAGCTCTCTGGCTAA
CTAGGGAACCCACTGCTTAAGCCTCAATAAAGCTTGCCTTGAGTGCTTCAAGTAGTGTGTGCCCGTCTGT
TGTGTGACTCTGGTAACTAGAGATCCCTCAGACCCTTTTAGTCAGTGTGGAAAATCTCTAGCAGTGGCGC
CCGAACAGGGACTTGAAAGCGAAAGGGAAACCAGAGGAGCTCTCTCGACGCAGGACTCGGCTTGCTGAAG
CGCGCACGGCAAGAGGCGAGGGGCGGCGACTGGTGAGTACGCCAAAAATTTTGACTAGCGGAGGCTAGAA
GGAGAGAGATGGGTGCGAGAGCGTCAGTATTAAGCGGGGGAGAATTAGATCGCGATGGGAAAAAATTCGG
TTAAGGCCAGGGGGAAAGAAAAAATATAAATTAAAACATATAGTATGGGCAAGCAGGGAGCTAGAACGAT
TCGCAGTTAATCCTGGCCTGTTAGAAACATCAGAAGGCTGTAGACAAATACTGGGACAGCTACAACCATC
CCTTCAGACAGGATCAGAAGAACTTAGATCATTATATAATACAGTAGCAACCCTCTATTGTGTGCATCAA
AGGATAGAGATAAAAGACACCAAGGAAGCTTTAGACAAGATAGAGGAAGAGCAAAACAAAAGTAAGACCA
CCGCACAGCAAGCGGCCACTGATCTTCAGACCTGGAGGAGGAGATATGAGGGACAATTGGAGAAGTGAAT
TATATAAATATAAAGTAGTAAAAATTGAACCATTAGGAGTAGCACCCACCAAGGCAAAGAGAAGAGTGGT
GCAGAGAGAAAAAAGAGCAGTGGGAATAGGAGCTTTGTTCCTTGGGTTCTTGGGAGCAGCAGGAAGCACT
ATGGGCGCAGCGTCAATGACGCTGACGGTACAGGCCAGACAATTATTGTCTGGTATAGTGCAGCAGCAGA
ACAATTTGCTGAGGGCTATTGAGGCGCAACAGCATCTGTTGCAACTCACAGTCTGGGGCATCAAGCAGCT
CCAGGCAAGAATCCTGGCTGTGGAAAGATACCTAAAGGATCAACAGCTCCTGGGGATTTGGGGTTGCTCT
GGAAAACTCATTTGCACCACTGCTGTGCCTTGGAATGCTAGTTGGAGTAATAAATCTCTGGAACAGATTT
GGAATCACACGACCTGGATGGAGTGGGACAGAGAAATTAACAATTACACAAGCTTAATACACTCCTTAAT
TGAAGAATCGCAAAACCAGCAAGAAAAGAATGAACAAGAATTATTGGAATTAGATAAATGGGCAAGTTTG
TGGAATTGGTTTAACATAACAAATTGGCTGTGGTATATAAAATTATTCATAATGATAGTAGGAGGCTTGG
TAGGTTTAAGAATAGTTTTTGCTGTACTTTCTATAGTGAATAGAGTTAGGCAGGGATATTCACCATTATC
GTTTCAGACCCACCTCCCAACCCCGAGGGGACCCGACAGGCCCGAAGGAATAGAAGAAGAAGGTGGAGAG
AGAGACAGAGACAGATCCATTCGATTAGTGAACGGATCTCGACGGTATCGGTTAACTTTTAAAAGAAAAG
GGGGGATTGGGGGGTACAGTGCAGGGGAAAGAATAGTAGACATAATAGCAACAGACATACAAACTAAAGA
ATTACAAAAACAAATTACAAAATTCAAAATTTTATCGATACTAGTGGATCTGCGATCGCTCCGGTGCCCG
TCAGTGGGCAGAGCGCACATCGCCCACAGTCCCCGAGAAGTTGGGGGGAGGGGTCGGCAATTGAACGGGT
GCCTAGAGAAGGTGGCGCGGGGTAAACTGGGAAAGTGATGTCGTGTACTGGCTCCGCCTTTTTCCCGAGG
GTGGGGGAGAACCGTATATAAGTGCAGTAGTCGCCGTGAACGTTCTTTTTCGCAACGGGTTTGCCGCCAG
AACACAGCTGAAGCTTCGAGGGGCTCGCATCTCTCCTTCACGCGCCCGCCGCCCTACCTGAGGCCGCCAT
CCACGCCGGTTGAGTCGCGTTCTGCCGCCTCCCGCCTGTGGTGCCTCCTGAACTGCGTCCGCCGTCTAGG
TAAGTTTAAAGCTCAGGTCGAGACCGGGCCTTTGTCCGGCGCTCCCTTGGAGCCTACCTAGACTCAGCCG
GCTCTCCACGCTTTGCCTGACCCTGCTTGCTCAACTCTACGTCTTTGTTTCGTTTTCTGTTCTGCGCCGT
TACAGATCCAAGCTGTGACCGGCGCCTACTCTAGAGGCCACCATGACAACACCCAGAAATTCAGTAAATG
GGACTTTCCCGGCAGAGCCAATGAAAGGCCCTATTGCTATGCAATCTGGTCCAAAACCACTCTTCAGGAG
GATGTCTTCACTGGTGGGCCCCACGCAAAGCTTCTTCATGAGGGAATCTAAGACTTTGGGGGCTGTCCAG
ATTATGAATGGGCTCTTCCACATTGCCCTGGGGGGTCTTCTGATGATCCCAGCAGGGATCTATGCACCCA
TCTGTGTGACTGTGTGGTACCCTCTCTGGGGAGGCATTATGTATATTATTTCCGGATCACTCCTGGCAGC
AACGGAGAAAAACTCCAGGAAGTGTTTGGTCAAAGGAAAAATGATAATGAATTCATTGAGCCTCTTTGCT
GCCATTTCTGGAATGATTCTTTCAATCATGGACATACTTAATATTAAAATTTCCCATTTTTTAAAAATGG
AGAGTCTGAATTTTATTAGAGCTCACACACCATATATTAACATATACAACTGTGAACCAGCTAATCCCTC
TGAGAAAAACTCCCCATCTACCCAATACTGTTACAGCATACAATCTCTGTTCTTGGGCATTTTGTCAGTG
ATGCTGATCTTTGCCTTCTTCCAGGAACTTGTAATAGCTGGCATCGTTGAGAATGAATGGAAAAGAACGT
GCTCCAGACCCAAATCTAACATAGTTCTCCTGTCAGCAGAAGAAAAAAAAGAACAGACTATTGAAATAAA
AGAAGAAGTGGTTGGGCTAACTGAAACATCTTCCCAACCAAAGAATGAAGAAGACATTGAAATTATTCCA
ATCCAAGAAGAGGAAGAAGAAGAAACAGAGACGAACTTTCCAGAACCTCCCCAAGATCAGGAATCCTCAC
CAATAGAAAATGACAGCTCTCCTTAAGGATCCCAGTGTGGTGGTACGGGAATTCCTGCAGGCCTCGAGGG
CCGGCGCGCCGCGGCCGCTACGTAAATTCCGCCCCCCCCCCCTCTCCCTCCCCCCCCCCTAACGTTACTG
GCCGAAGCCGCTTGGAATAAGGCCGGTGTGCGTTTGTCTATATGTTATTTTCCACCATATTGCCGTCTTT
TGGCAATGTGAGGGCCCGGAAACCTGGCCCTGTCTTCTTGACGAGCATTCCTAGGGGTCTTTCCCCTCTC
GCCAAAGGAATGCAAGGTCTGTTGAATGTCGTGAAGGAAGCAGTTCCTCTGGAAGCTTCTTGAAGACAAA
CAACGTCTGTAGCGACCCTTTGCAGGCAGCGGAACCCCCCACCTGGCGACAGGTGCCTCTGCGGCCAAAA
GCCACGTGTATAAGATACACCTGCAAAGGCGGCACAACCCCAGTGCCACGTTGTGAGTTGGATAGTTGTG
GAAAGAGTCAAATGGCTCTCCTCAAGCGTATTCAACAAGGGGCTGAAGGATGCCCAGAAGGTACCCCATT
GTATGGGATCTGATCTGGGGCCTCGGTGCACATGCTTTACATGTGTTTAGTCGAGGTTAAAAAAACGTCT
AGGCCCCCCGAACCACGGGGACGTGGTTTTCCTTTGAAAAACACGATGATAATATGGCCACAACCATGAC
CGAGTACAAGCCCACGGTGCGCCTCGCCACCCGCGACGACGTCCCCAGGGCCGTACGCACCCTCGCCGCC
GCGTTCGCCGACTACCCCGCCACGCGCCACACCGTCGATCCGGACCGCCACATCGAGCGGGTCACCGAGC
TGCAAGAACTCTTCCTCACGCGCGTCGGGCTCGACATCGGCAAGGTGTGGGTCGCGGACGACGGCGCCGC
GGTGGCGGTCTGGACCACGCCGGAGAGCGTCGAAGCGGGGGCGGTGTTCGCCGAGATCGGCCCGCGCATG
GCCGAGTTGAGCGGTTCCCGGCTGGCCGCGCAGCAACAGATGGAAGGCCTCCTGGCGCCGCACCGGCCCA
AGGAGCCCGCGTGGTTCCTGGCCACCGTCGGCGTCTCGCCCGACCACCAGGGCAAGGGTCTGGGCAGCGC
CGTCGTGCTCCCCGGAGTGGAGGCGGCCGAGCGCGCCGGGGTGCCCGCCTTCCTGGAGACCTCCGCGCCC
CGCAACCTCCCCTTCTACGAGCGGCTCGGCTTCACCGTCACCGCCGACGTCGAGGTGCCCGAAGGACCGC
GCACCTGGTGCATGACCCGCAAGCCCGGTGCCTGAATCTAGGTCGACAATCAACCTCTGGATTACAAAAT
TTGTGAAAGATTGACTGGTATTCTTAACTATGTTGCTCCTTTTACGCTATGTGGATACGCTGCTTTAATG
CCTTTGTATCATGCTATTGCTTCCCGTATGGCTTTCATTTTCTCCTCCTTGTATAAATCCTGGTTGCTGT
CTCTTTATGAGGAGTTGTGGCCCGTTGTCAGGCAACGTGGCGTGGTGTGCACTGTGTTTGCTGACGCAAC
CCCCACTGGTTGGGGCATTGCCACCACCTGTCAGCTCCTTTCCGGGACTTTCGCTTTCCCCCTCCCTATT
GCCACGGCGGAACTCATCGCCGCCTGCCTTGCCCGCTGCTGGACAGGGGCTCGGCTGTTGGGCACTGACA
ATTCCGTGGTGTTGTCGGGGAAATCATCGTCCTTTCCTTGGCTGCTCGCCTGTGTTGCCACCTGGATTCT
GCGCGGGACGTCCTTCTGCTACGTCCCTTCGGCCCTCAATCCAGCGGACCTTCCTTCCCGCGGCCTGCTG
CCGGCTCTGCGGCCTCTTCCGCGTCTTCGCCTTCGCCCTCAGACGAGTCGGATCTCCCTTTGGGCCGCCT
CCCCGCCTGGTACCTTTAAGACCAATGACTTACAAGGCAGCTGTAGATCTTAGCCACTTTTTAAAAGAAA
AGGGGGGACTGGAAGGGCTAATTCACTCCCAACGAAGATAAGATCTGCTTTTTGCTTGTACTGGGTCTCT
CTGGTTAGACCAGATCTGAGCCTGGGAGCTCTCTGGCTAACTAGGGAACCCACTGCTTAAGCCTCAATAA
AGCTTGCCTTGAGTGCTTCAAGTAGTGTGTGCCCGTCTGTTGTGTGACTCTGGTAACTAGAGATCCCTCA
GACCCTTTTAGTCAGTGTGGAAAATCTCTAGCAGTAGTAGTTCATGTCATCTTATTATTCAGTATTTATA
ACTTGCAAAGAAATGAATATCAGAGAGTGAGAGGAACTTGTTTATTGCAGCTTATAATGGTTACAAATAA
AGCAATAGCATCACAAATTTCACAAATAAAGCATTTTTTTCACTGCATTCTAGTTGTGGTTTGTCCAAAC
TCATCAATGTATCTTATCATGTCTGGCTCTAGCTATCCCGCCCCTAACTCCGCCCATCCCGCCCCTAACT
CCGCCCAGTTCCGCCCATTCTCCGCCCCATGGCTGACTAATTTTTTTTATTTATGCAGAGGCCGAGGCCG
CCTCGGCCTCTGAGCTATTCCAGAAGTAGTGAGGAGGCTTTTTTGGAGGCCTAGACTTTTGCAGAGACCA
AATTCGTAATCATGTCATAGCTGTTTCCTGTGTGAAATTGTTATCCGCTCACAATTCCACACAACATACG
AGCCGGAAGCATAAAGTGTAAAGCCTGGGGTGCCTAATGAGTGAGCTAACTCACATTAATTGCGTTGCGC
TCACTGCCCGCTTTCCAGTCGGGAAACCTGTCGTGCCAGCTGCATTAATGAATCGGCCAACGCGCGGGGA
GAGGCGGTTTGCGTATTGGGCGCTCTTCCGCTTCCTCGCTCACTGACTCGCTGCGCTCGGTCGTTCGGCT
GCGGCGAGCGGTATCAGCTCACTCAAAGGCGGTAATACGGTTATCCACAGAATCAGGGGATAACGCAGGA
AAGAACATGTGAGCAAAAGGCCAGCAAAAGGCCAGGAACCGTAAAAAGGCCGCGTTGCTGGCGTTTTTCC
ATAGGCTCCGCCCCCCTGACGAGCATCACAAAAATCGACGCTCAAGTCAGAGGTGGCGAAACCCGACAGG
ACTATAAAGATACCAGGCGTTTCCCCCTGGAAGCTCCCTCGTGCGCTCTCCTGTTCCGACCCTGCCGCTT
ACCGGATACCTGTCCGCCTTTCTCCCTTCGGGAAGCGTGGCGCTTTCTCATAGCTCACGCTGTAGGTATC
TCAGTTCGGTGTAGGTCGTTCGCTCCAAGCTGGGCTGTGTGCACGAACCCCCCGTTCAGCCCGACCGCTG
CGCCTTATCCGGTAACTATCGTCTTGAGTCCAACCCGGTAAGACACGACTTATCGCCACTGGCAGCAGCC
ACTGGTAACAGGATTAGCAGAGCGAGGTATGTAGGCGGTGCTACAGAGTTCTTGAAGTGGTGGCCTAACT
ACGGCTACACTAGAAGAACAGTATTTGGTATCTGCGCTCTGCTGAAGCCAGTTACCTTCGGAAAAAGAGT
TGGTAGCTCTTGATCCGGCAAACAAACCACCGCTGGTAGCGGTGGTTTTTTTGTTTGCAAGCAGCAGATT
ACGCGCAGAAAAAAAGGATCTCAAGAAGATCCTTTGATCTTTTCTACGGGGTCTGACGCTCAGTGGAACG
AAAACTCACGTTAAGGGATTTTGGTCATGAGATTATCAAAAAGGATCTTCACCTAGATCCTTTTAAATTA
AAAATGAAGTTTTAAATCAATCTAAAGTATATATGAGTAAACTTGGTCTGACAGTTACCAATGCTTAATC
AGTGAGGCACCTATCTCAGCGATCTGTCTATTTCGTTCATCCATAGTTGCCTGACTCCCCGTCGTGTAGA
TAACTACGATACGGGAGGGCTTACCATCTGGCCCCAGTGCTGCAATGATACCGCGAGACCCACGCTCACC
GGCTCCAGATTTATCAGCAATAAACCAGCCAGCCGGAAGGGCCGAGCGCAGAAGTGGTCCTGCAACTTTA
TCCGCCTCCATCCAGTCTATTAATTGTTGCCGGGAAGCTAGAGTAAGTAGTTCGCCAGTTAATAGTTTGC
GCAACGTTGTTGCCATTGCTACAGGCATCGTGGTGTCACGCTCGTCGTTTGGTATGGCTTCATTCAGCTC
CGGTTCCCAACGATCAAGGCGAGTTACATGATCCCCCATGTTGTGCAAAAAAGCGGTTAGCTCCTTCGGT
CCTCCGATCGTTGTCAGAAGTAAGTTGGCCGCAGTGTTATCACTCATGGTTATGGCAGCACTGCATAATT
CTCTTACTGTCATGCCATCCGTAAGATGCTTTTCTGTGACTGGTGAGTACTCAACCAAGTCATTCTGAGA
ATAGTGTATGCGGCGACCGAGTTGCTCTTGCCCGGCGTCAATACGGGATAATACCGCGCCACATAGCAGA
ACTTTAAAAGTGCTCATCATTGGAAAACGTTCTTCGGGGCGAAAACTCTCAAGGATCTTACCGCTGTTGA
GATCCAGTTCGATGTAACCCACTCGTGCACCCAACTGATCTTCAGCATCTTTTACTTTCACCAGCGTTTC
TGGGTGAGCAAAAACAGGAAGGCAAAATGCCGCAAAAAAGGGAATAAGGGCGACACGGAAATGTTGAATA
CTCATACTCTTCCTTTTTCAATATTATTGAAGCATTTATCAGGGTTATTGTCTCATGAGCGGATACATAT
TTGAATGTATTTAGAAAAATAAACAAATAGGGGTTCCGCGCACATTTCCCCGAAAAGTGCCACCTGACGT
CTAAGAAACCATTATTATCATGACATTAACCTATAAAAATAGGCGTATCACGAGGCCCTTTCGTCTCGCG
CGTTTCGGTGATGACGGTGAAAACCTCTGACACATGCAGCTCCCGGAGACGGTCACAGCTTGTCTGTAAG
CGGATGCCGGGAGCAGACAAGCCCGTCAGGGCGCGTCAGCGGGTGTTGGCGGGTGTCGGGGCTGGCTTAA
CTATGCGGCATCAGAGCAGATTGTACTGAGAGTGCACCATATGCGGTGTGAAATACCGCACAGATGCGTA
AGGAGAAAATACCGCATCAGGCGCCATTCGCCATTCAGGCTGCGCAACTGTTGGGAAGGGCGATCGGTGC
GGGCCTCTTCGCTATTACGCCAGCTGGCGAAAGGGGGATGTGCTGCAAGGCGATTAAGTTGGGTAACGCC
AGGGTTTTCCCAGTCACGACGTTGTAAAACGACGGCCAGTGCCAAGCTG
Features (pLannotate 1.2.2; 27 found; start..end, strand, type, name):
      6..232     +  promoter       RSV promoter: Rous sarcoma virus enhancer/promoter
    233..413     +  LTR            5' LTR (truncated): truncated 5' long terminal repeat (LTR) from HIV-1
    460..585     +  misc_feature   HIV-1 Ψ: packaging signal of human immunodeficiency virus type 1
    569..907     +  CDS            HIV-1 gag (fragment): gag protein from human immunodeficiency virus 1; gag
   1078..1311    +  misc_feature   RRE: The Rev response element (RRE) of HIV-1 allows for Rev-dependent mRNA export from the nucleus to the cytoplasm.
   1688..1788    +  CDS            Rev (fragment): human immunodeficiency virus 1 (HIV-1) Rev protein; rev; enhances nuclear export of unspliced and incompletely spliced viral mRNAs
   1807..1923    +  misc_feature   cPPT/CTS: central polypurine tract and central termination sequence of HIV-1
   1966..2177    +  promoter       EF-1α core promoter: core promoter for human elongation factor EF-1α
   2190..2458    +  LTR            5' LTR (truncated): truncated 5' long terminal repeat (LTR) from human T-cell leukemia virus (HTLV) type 1
   2493..3383    +  CDS            MS4A1: CD20_HUMAN - Also known as CD20. Experimental evidence at protein level: Swiss-Prot protein existence level 1. B-lymphocyte-specific membrane protein that plays a role in the regulation of cellular calcium influx necessary for the development, differentiation, and activation of B-lymphocytes (PubMed:3925015, PubMed:7684739, PubMed:12920111). Functions as a store-operated calcium (SOC) channel component promoting calcium influx after activation by the B-cell receptor/BCR (PubMed:7684739, PubMed:12920111, PubMed:18474602). From Homo sapiens (Human).
   3580..4042    +  misc_feature   IRES: internal ribosome entry site (IRES) of the encephalomyocarditis virus (EMCV)
   4056..4655    +  CDS            PuroR: puromycin N-acetyltransferase; pac from Streptomyces alboniger; confers resistance to puromycin
   4668..5256    +  misc_feature   WPRE: woodchuck hepatitis virus posttranscriptional regulatory element
   5251..5358    +  CDS            nef (fragment): NEF_SIVS4 - Experimental evidence at protein level: Swiss-Prot protein existence level 1. Interferes with TCR signaling from the cell membrane. Interacts with CD247/TCRZ (TCR zeta chain) and exert potent down- regulation of cell surface TCR/CD3 complexes. From Simian immunodeficiency virus (isolate F236/smH4) (SIV-sm) (Simian immunodeficiency virus sooty mangabey monkey).
   5383..5563    +  LTR            5' LTR (truncated): truncated 5' long terminal repeat (LTR) from HIV-1
   5635..5756    +  polyA_signal   SV40 poly(A) signal: SV40 polyadenylation signal
   5796..5931    +  rep_origin     SV40 ori: SV40 origin of replication
   5988..6004    -  protein_bind   lac operator: The lac repressor binds to the lac operator to inhibit transcription in E. coli. This inhibition can be relieved by adding lactose or isopropyl-β-D-thiogalactopyranoside (IPTG). lac repressor encoded by lacI
   6012..6042    -  promoter       lac promoter: promoter for the E. coli lac operon
   6057..6078    -  protein_bind   CAP binding site: CAP binding activates transcription in the presence of cAMP. E. coli catabolite activator protein
   6091..6183    -  CDS            lacI (fragment): lac repressor; lacI; The lac repressor binds to the lac operator to inhibit transcription in E. coli. This inhibition can be relieved by adding lactose or isopropyl-β-D-thiogalactopyranoside (IPTG).
   6366..6954    -  rep_origin     ori: high-copy-number ColE1/pMB1/pBR322/pUC origin of replication
   7125..7985    -  CDS            AmpR: β-lactamase; bla; confers resistance to ampicillin, carbenicillin, and related antibiotics
   7986..8090    -  promoter       AmpR promoter: bla
   8185..8220    +  CDS            rop (fragment): Rop protein, which maintains plasmids at low copy number; rop
   8322..8421    +  misc_feature   bom (fragment): basis of mobility region from pBR322
   8427..8581    -  CDS            lacZα (fragment): LacZα fragment of β-galactosidase; lacZ fragment
