[The description below was written by a language model from this plasmid's Addgene catalogue record and pLannotate feature annotations shown in this document.]
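Description:
pCDH-kz-CD20-Puro is a lentiviral transfer plasmid built on the System Biosciences pCDH backbone for stable expression of the coding sequence of human MS4A1, which encodes the B-cell surface antigen CD20. It is maintained in E. coli through a high-copy ColE1/pUC-type origin and an ampicillin resistance gene (β-lactamase). The viral portion has a third-generation layout: an RSV promoter fused to a truncated HIV-1 5' LTR drives production of the genomic RNA in packaging cells, followed by the Ψ packaging signal with a gag fragment, the Rev response element for Rev-dependent nuclear export, and the cPPT/CTS element that aids nuclear import of the reverse-transcribed genome. A truncated downstream LTR, an SV40 polyadenylation signal and an SV40 origin close the cassette.

Although the catalogue lists the backbone as pCDH-CMV-MCS, the annotated sequence shows no CMV promoter. Instead, the insert sits downstream of an EF-1α core promoter joined to an HTLV-1 LTR segment, a composite promoter commonly used for sustained expression in haematopoietic and other mammalian cells. The "kz" in the name probably refers to a Kozak context placed ahead of the start codon, though the record does not say so explicitly. The MS4A1 open reading frame is followed by an EMCV IRES and the puromycin N-acetyltransferase gene, so CD20 and the selection marker are translated from one bicistronic transcript and puromycin-resistant cells should also express CD20. A WPRE downstream enhances transcript stability and expression. Because it carries the CDS alone, the construct expresses CD20 free of its native 5' UTR, consistent with the associated work on 5' UTR splicing, CD20 translation and resistance to CD20-directed immunotherapies.
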