Addgene plasmid #209759: pCDH-kz-CD20-Puro
Purpose: Lentiviral transfer plasmid to express the CDS of the human CD20 gene, MS4A1.
Depositing lab: Andrei Thomas-Tikhonenko. Depositing organization: Children's Hospital of Philadelphia. Publication: Alternative splicing of its 5' UTR limits CD20 mRNA translation and enables resistance to CD20-directed immunotherapies. Ang Z, Paruzzo L, Hayer KE, Schmidt C, Torres-Diz M, Xu F, Zankharia U, Zhang Y, Soldan SS, Zheng S, Falkenstein CD, Loftus JP, Yang SY, Asnani M, King Sainos P, Pillai V, Chong ER, Li M, Tasian SK, Barash Y, Lieberman PM, Ruella M, Schuster SJ, Thomas-Tikhonenko A. Blood. 2023 Sep 8:blood.2023020400. doi: 10.1182/blood.2023020400. PubMed 37683180.
Backbone
  Vector backbone: pCDH-CMV-MCS
  Backbone manufacturer: Systembio
  Backbone size w/o insert (bp): 7133
  Vector type: Lentiviral
  Selectable markers: Puromycin
Growth in bacteria
  Bacterial resistance: Ampicillin, 100 μg/mL
  Growth temperature: 30°C
  Growth strain: NEB Stable
  Copy number: High Copy
Gene/Insert
  Gene/Insert name: MS4A1
  Species: H. sapiens (human)
  Entrez Gene: MS4A1 (a.k.a. B1, Bp35, CD20, CVID5, FMC7, LEU-16, S7)
  Cloning method: Gibson Cloning
Terms and licenses: Academic/Nonprofit Terms; Industry Terms: Not Available to Industry
How to cite: pCDH-kz-CD20-Puro was a gift from Andrei Thomas-Tikhonenko (Addgene plasmid # 209759 ; http://n2t.net/addgene:209759 ; RRID:Addgene_209759)
